Addgene plasmid #49820: hSRAP.TWIN1.a111-215
Purpose: expression vector for SRAP(111-215) in pTWIN1 vector
Depositing lab: Thomas Cech. Depositing organization: University of Colorado, Boulder. Publication: Structure and function of steroid receptor RNA activator protein, the proposed partner of SRA noncoding RNA. McKay DB, Xi L, Barthel KK, Cech TR. J Mol Biol. 2014 Apr 17;426(8):1766-85. doi: 10.1016/j.jmb.2014.01.006. Epub 2014 Jan 30. PubMed 24486609.
Backbone
  Vector backbone: pTWIN1
  Backbone manufacturer: New England Biolabs
  Backbone size w/o insert (bp): 7375
  Total vector size (bp): 6970
  Modifications to backbone: cloning deleted fragment of original vector
  Vector type: Bacterial Expression
Growth in bacteria
  Bacterial resistance: Ampicillin, 100 μg/mL
  Growth temperature: 37°C
  Growth strain: XL10 Gold
  Growth instructions: BL21(DE3) should be used for protein expression.
  Copy number: Unknown
Gene/Insert
  Gene/Insert name: steroid receptor RNA activator protein aa 111-215 (alt name: SRAP)
  Species: H. sapiens (human)
  Insert size (bp): 315
  Mutation: wildtype codon-optimized for E. coli expression
  Entrez Gene: SRA1 (a.k.a. SRA, SRAP, STRAA1, pp7684)
  Promoter: T7
  Tag / fusion protein: intein & chitin binding domain (C terminal on backbone)
  Cloning method: Restriction Enzyme; 5′ cloning site NdeI (not destroyed); 3′ cloning site SpeI (not destroyed)
  Sequencing primers: 5′ T7 promoter; 3′ none
Terms and licenses: Academic/Nonprofit Terms; Industry Terms: Not Available to Industry
How to cite: hSRAP.TWIN1.a111-215 was a gift from Thomas Cech (Addgene plasmid # 49820 ; http://n2t.net/addgene:49820 ; RRID:Addgene_49820)
