[The description below was written by a language model from this plasmid's Addgene catalogue record and pLannotate feature annotations shown in this document.]
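Description:
hSRAP.TWIN1.a111-215 is a bacterial expression plasmid built on the pTWIN1 intein-fusion backbone for producing a fragment of human steroid receptor RNA activator protein (SRAP, encoded by SRA1), residues 111–215. The 315 bp insert is wild-type in protein sequence but codon-optimized for E. coli. It was cloned between NdeI and SpeI, a step that removed a fragment of the original vector, so the finished 6,970 bp plasmid is smaller than the empty backbone. The plasmid is maintained through a ColE1/pMB1-type origin accompanied by the rop gene, which moderates copy number, and is selected with ampicillin via the bla β-lactamase gene. An M13 phage origin is also present, along with remnants of pBR322-derived sequence (bom, mbeC and tetracycline-resistance fragments) that appear to be non-functional backbone carryover.

Expression is driven by a T7 promoter followed by a lac operator and the strong T7 gene 10 ribosome binding site, with a plasmid-borne lacI gene supplying repressor. Transcription therefore requires a host that provides T7 RNA polymerase, such as a DE3 lysogen, and is inducible with IPTG. Five tandem rrnB T1 terminators upstream of the promoter insulate the cassette from read-through transcription, and a T7 terminator closes it. The SRAP coding region runs directly into the Mxe GyrA intein, which is followed by a chitin binding domain. This arrangement allows the fusion to be captured on chitin resin and the target released by thiol-induced cleavage at the intein's N-terminus, yielding SRAP(111–215) without a residual affinity tag. The associated publication concerns the structure and function of SRAP, consistent with use of this plasmid to make recombinant protein for such studies.
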