Features (pLannotate 1.2.2; 25 found; start..end, strand, type, name):
     35..139     +  promoter       AmpR promoter: bla
    140..1000    +  CDS            AmpR: β-lactamase; bla; confers resistance to ampicillin, carbenicillin, and related antibiotics
   1042..1555    -  rep_origin     M13 ori (sequence partly withheld): M13 bacteriophage origin of replication; arrow indicates direction of (+) strand synthesis
   1666..2254    +  rep_origin     ori: high-copy-number ColE1/pMB1/pBR322/pUC origin of replication
   2431..2521    -  misc_feature   bom (fragment): basis of mobility region from pBR322
   2623..2814    -  CDS            rop: Rop protein, which maintains plasmids at low copy number; rop
   2855..2965    +  CDS            mbeC (fragment): MBEC_ECOLX - Experimental evidence at protein level: Swiss-Prot protein existence level 1. Required for efficient mobilization of ColE1 plasmid and is thus essential to promote the specific transfer of the plasmid during conjugation. Probably functions by inducing DNA bending, helping the MbeA relaxase to melt the DNA around the nic site and cleave the phosphodiester bond. Binds specifically double-stranded DNA (dsDNA) containing the ColE1 oriT but does not recognize the inverted repeat (IR). From Escherichia coli.
   3000..3322    -  CDS            TcR (fragment): tetracycline efflux protein; tet; confers resistance to tetracycline
   3337..3358    -  protein_bind   CAP binding site: CAP binding activates transcription in the presence of cAMP. E. coli catabolite activator protein
   3371..4453    -  CDS            lacI: lac repressor; lacI; The lac repressor binds to the lac operator to inhibit transcription in E. coli. This inhibition can be relieved by adding lactose or isopropyl-β-D-thiogalactopyranoside (IPTG).
   4454..4531    -  promoter       lacI promoter: lacI
   4539..4632    -  CDS            TcR (fragment): tetracycline efflux protein; tet; confers resistance to tetracycline
   4684..4770    +  terminator     rrnB T1 terminator: Escherichia coli rrnB; transcription terminator T1 from the E. coli rrnB gene
   4867..4953    +  terminator     rrnB T1 terminator: Escherichia coli rrnB; transcription terminator T1 from the E. coli rrnB gene
   5050..5136    +  terminator     rrnB T1 terminator: Escherichia coli rrnB; transcription terminator T1 from the E. coli rrnB gene
   5233..5319    +  terminator     rrnB T1 terminator: Escherichia coli rrnB; transcription terminator T1 from the E. coli rrnB gene
   5416..5502    +  terminator     rrnB T1 terminator: Escherichia coli rrnB; transcription terminator T1 from the E. coli rrnB gene
   5637..5655    +  promoter       T7 promoter: promoter for bacteriophage T7 RNA polymerase
   5656..5680    +  protein_bind   lac operator: The lac repressor binds to the lac operator to inhibit transcription in E. coli. This inhibition can be relieved by adding lactose or isopropyl-β-D-thiogalactopyranoside (IPTG). lac repressor encoded by lacI
   5695..5717    +  RBS            RBS: efficient ribosome binding site from bacteriophage T7 gene 10 (Olins and Rangwala, 1989)
   5725..6039    +  CDS            SRA1 (fragment): SRA1_HUMAN - Experimental evidence at protein level: Swiss-Prot protein existence level 1. Functional RNA which acts as a transcriptional coactivator that selectively enhances steroid receptor-mediated transactivation ligand-independently through a mechanism involving the modulating N- terminal domain (AF-1) of steroid receptors. Also mediates transcriptional coactivation of steroid receptors ligand-dependently through the steroid-binding domain (AF-2). Enhances cellular proliferation and differentiation and promotes apoptosis in vivo. May play a role in tumorigenesis. From Homo sapiens (Human
   6040..6633    +  CDS            Mxe GyrA intein: modified GyrA intein (Southworth et al., 1999); Mycobacterium xenopi gyrA; N-terminal cleavage of this intein can be induced by thiols.
   6664..6819    +  CDS            CBD: chitin binding domain from chitinase A1 (Watanabe et al., 1994); Bacillus circulans chiA
   6841..6890    +  CDS            SET1 (fragment): solubility-enhancement tag derived from T7 phage gene 10B
   6898..6945    +  terminator     T7 terminator: transcription terminator for bacteriophage T7 RNA polymerase
>Addgene plasmid #49820 | hSRAP.TWIN1.a111-215 | depositor full sequence | sequence record 74342 | hSRAP.TWIN1.a111-215 sequence 6970 bps
AACTACGTCAGGTGGCACTTTTCGGGGAAATGTGCGCGGAACCCCTATTTGTTTATTTTTCTAAATACAT
TCAAATATGTATCCGCTCATGAGACAATAACCCTGATAAATGCTTCAATAATATTGAAAAAGGAAGAGTA
TGAGTATTCAACATTTCCGTGTCGCCCTTATTCCCTTTTTTGCGGCATTTTGCCTTCCTGTTTTTGCTCA
CCCAGAAACGCTGGTGAAAGTAAAAGATGCTGAAGATCAGTTGGGTGCACGAGTGGGTTACATCGAACTG
GATCTCAACAGCGGTAAGATCCTTGAGAGTTTTCGCCCCGAAGAACGTTCTCCAATGATGAGCACTTTTA
AAGTTCTGCTATGTGGCGCGGTATTATCCCGTGTTGACGCCGGGCAAGAGCAACTCGGTCGCCGCATACA
CTATTCTCAGAATGACTTGGTTGAGTACTCACCAGTCACAGAAAAGCATCTTACGGATGGCATGACAGTA
AGAGAATTATGCAGTGCTGCCATAACCATGAGTGATAACACTGCGGCCAACTTACTTCTGACAACGATCG
GAGGACCGAAGGAGCTAACCGCTTTTTTGCACAACATGGGGGATCATGTAACTCGCCTTGATCGTTGGGA
ACCGGAGCTGAATGAAGCCATACCAAACGACGAGCGTGACACCACGATGCCTGTAGCAATGGCAACAACG
TTGCGCAAACTATTAACTGGCGAACTACTTACTCTAGCTTCCCGGCAACAATTAATAGACTGGATGGAGG
CGGATAAAGTTGCAGGACCACTTCTGCGCTCGGCCCTTCCGGCTGGCTGGTTTATTGCTGATAAATCTGG
AGCCGGTGAGCGTGGGTCTCGCGGTATCATTGCAGCACTGGGGCCAGATGGTAAGCCCTCCCGTATCGTA
GTTATCTACACGACGGGGAGTCAGGCAACTATGGATGAACGAAATAGACAGATCGCTGAGATAGGTGCCT
CACTGATTAAGCATTGGTAACTGTCAGACCAAGTTTACTCATATATACTTTAGATTGATT
[38 nt withheld, positions 1041-1078]
A
[37 nt withheld, positions 1080-1116]
ATTTTGTTAAAATTCGCGTTAAATTTTTGTTAAATCAGCTCATTTTTTAACCAATAGGCCGAAATCGGCA
AAATCCCTTATAAATCAAAAGAATAGCCCGAGATAGGGT
[37 nt withheld, positions 1226-1262]
AAAGAACGTGGACTCCAACGTCAAAGG
[141 nt withheld, positions 1290-1430]
G
[125 nt withheld, positions 1432-1556]
AAAGGATCTAGGTGAAGATCCTTTTTGATAATCTCATGACCAAAATCCCTTAACGTGAGTTTTCGTTCCA
CTGAGCGTCAGACCCCGTAGAAAAGATCAAAGGATCTTCTTGAGATCCTTTTTTTCTGCGCGTAATCTGC
TGCTTGCAAACAAAAAAACCACCGCTACCAGCGGTGGTTTGTTTGCCGGATCAAGAGCTACCAACTCTTT
TTCCGAAGGTAACTGGCTTCAGCAGAGCGCAGATACCAAATACTGTCCTTCTAGTGTAGCCGTAGTTAGG
CCACCACTTCAAGAACTCTGTAGCACCGCCTACATACCTCGCTCTGCTAATCCTGTTACCAGTGGCTGCT
GCCAGTGGCGATAAGTCGTGTCTTACCGGGTTGGACTCAAGACGATAGTTACCGGATAAGGCGCAGCGGT
CGGGCTGAACGGGGGGTTCGTGCACACAGCCCAGCTTGGAGCGAACGACCTACACCGAACTGAGATACCT
ACAGCGTGAGCTATGAGAAAGCGCCACGCTTCCCGAAGGGAGAAAGGCGGACAGGTATCCGGTAAGCGGC
AGGGTCGGAACAGGAGAGCGCACGAGGGAGCTTCCAGGGGGAAACGCCTGGTATCTTTATAGTCCTGTCG
GGTTTCGCCACCTCTGACTTGAGCGTCGATTTTTGTGATGCTCGTCAGGGGGGCGGAGCCTATGGAAAAA
CGCCAGCAACGCGGCCTTTTTACGGTTCCTGGCCTTTTGCTGGCCTTTTGCTCACATGTTCTTTCCTGCG
TTATCCCCTGATTCTGTGGATAACCGTATTACCGCCTTTGAGTGAGCTGATACCGCTCGCCGCAGCCGAA
CGACCGAGCGCAGCGAGTCAGTGAGCGAGGAAGCTATGGTGCACTCTCAGTACAATCTGCTCTGATGCCG
CATAGTTAAGCCAGTATACACTCCGCTATCGCTACGTGACTGGGTCATGGCTGCGCCCCGACACCCGCCA
ACACCCGCTGACGCGCCCTGACGGGCTTGTCTGCTCCCGGCATCCGCTTACAGACAAGCTGTGACCGTCT
CCGGGAGCTGCATGTGTCAGAGGTTTTCACCGTCATCACCGAAACGCGCGAGGCAGCTGCGGTAAAGCTC
ATCAGCGTGGTCGTGCAGCGATTCACAGATGTCTGCCTGTTCATCCGCGTCCAGCTCGTTGAGTTTCTCC
AGAAGCGTTAATGTCTGGCTTCTGATAAAGCGGGCCATGTTAAGGGCGGTTTTTTCCTGTTTGGTCACTG
ATGCCTCCGTGTAAGGGGGATTTCTGTTCATGGGGGTAATGATACCGATGAAACGAGAGAGGATGCTCAC
GATACGGGTTACTGATGATGAACATGCCCGGTTACTGGAACGTTGTGAGGGTAAACAACTGGCGGTATGG
ATGCGGCGGGACCAGAGAAAAATCACTCAGGGTCAATGCCAGCCGAACGCCAGCAAGACGTAGCCCAGCG
CGTCGGCCGCCATGCCGGCGATAATGGCCTGCTTCTCGCCGAAACGTTTGGTGGCGGGACCAGTGACGAA
GGCTTGAGCGAGGGCGTGCAAGATTCCGAATACCGCAAGCGACAGGCCGATCATCGTCGCGCTCCAGCGA
AAGCGGTCCTCGCCGAAAATGACCCAGAGCGCTGCCGGCACCTGTCCTACGAGTTGCATGATAAAGAAGA
CAGTCATAAGTGCGGCGACGATAGTCATGCCCCGCGCCCACCGGAAGGAGCTGACTGGGTTGAAGGCTCT
CAAGGGCATCGGTCGAGATCCCGGTGCCTAATGAGTGAGCTAACTTACATTAATTGCGTTGCGCTCACTG
CCCGCTTTCCAGTCGGGAAACCTGTCGTGCCAGCTGCATTAATGAATCGGCCAACGCGCGGGGAGAGGCG
GTTTGCGTATTGGGCGCCAGGGTGGTTTTTCTTTTCACCAGTGAGACGGGCAACAGCTGATTGCCCTTCA
CCGCCTGGCCCTGAGAGAGTTGCAGCAAGCGGTCCACGCTGGTTTGCCCCAGCAGGCGAAAATCCTGTTT
GATGGTGGTTAACGGCGGGATATAACATGAGCTGTCTTCGGTATCGTCGTATCCCACTACCGAGATATCC
GCACCAACGCGCAGCCCGGACTCGGTAATGGCGCGCATTGCGCCCAGCGCCATCTGATCGTTGGCAACCA
GCATCGCAGTGGGAACGATGCCCTCATTCAGCATTTGCATGGTTTGTTGAAAACCGGACATGGCACTCCA
GTCGCCTTCCCGTTCCGCTATCGGCTGAATTTGATTGCGAGTGAGATATTTATGCCAGCCAGCCAGACGC
AGACGCGCCGAGACAGAACTTAATGGGCCCGCTAACAGCGCGATTTGCTGGTGACCCAATGCGACCAGAT
GCTCCACGCCCAGTCGCGTACCGTCTTCATGGGAGAAAATAATACTGTTGATGGGTGTCTGGTCAGAGAC
ATCAAGAAATAACGCCGGAACATTAGTGCAGGCAGCTTCCACAGCAATGGCATCCTGGTCATCCAGCGGA
TAGTTAATGATCAGCCCACTGACGCGTTGCGCGAGAAGATTGTGCACCGCCGCTTTACAGGCTTCGACGC
CGCTTCGTTCTACCATCGACACCACCACGCTGGCACCCAGTTGATCGGCGCGAGATTTAATCGCCGCGAC
AATTTGCGACGGCGCGTGCAGGGCCAGACTGGAGGTGGCAACGCCAATCAGCAACGACTGTTTGCCCGCC
AGTTGTTGTGCCACGCGGTTGGGAATGTAATTCAGCTCCGCCATCGCCGCTTCCACTTTTTCCCGCGTTT
TCGCAGAAACGTGGCTGGCCTGGTTCACCACGCGGGAAACGGTCTGATAAGAGACACCGGCATACTCTGC
GACATCGTATAACGTTACTGGTTTCACATTCACCACCCTGAATTGACTCTCTTCCGGGCGCTATCATGCC
ATACCGCGAAAGGTTTTGCGCCATTCGATGGTGTCCGGGATCTCGACGCTCTCCCTTATGCGACTCCTGC
ATTAGGAAGCAGCCCAGTAGTAGGTTGAGGCCGTTGAGCACCGCCGCCGCAAGGAATGGTGCATGCCGGC
ATGCCGCCCTTTCGTCTTCAAGAATTAATTCCCAATTCCCCAGGCATCAAATAAAACGAAAGGCTCAGTC
GAAAGACTGGGCCTTTCGTTTTATCTGTTGTTTGTCGGTGAACGCTCTCCTGAGTAGGACAAATCCGCCG
GGAGCGGATTTGAACGTTGCGAAGCAACGGCCCGGAGGGTGGCGGGCAGGACGCCCGCCATAAACTGCCA
GGAATTAATTCCCCAGGCATCAAATAAAACGAAAGGCTCAGTCGAAAGACTGGGCCTTTCGTTTTATCTG
TTGTTTGTCGGTGAACGCTCTCCTGAGTAGGACAAATCCGCCGGGAGCGGATTTGAACGTTGCGAAGCAA
CGGCCCGGAGGGTGGCGGGCAGGACGCCCGCCATAAACTGCCAGGAATTAATTCCCCAGGCATCAAATAA
AACGAAAGGCTCAGTCGAAAGACTGGGCCTTTCGTTTTATCTGTTGTTTGTCGGTGAACGCTCTCCTGAG
TAGGACAAATCCGCCGGGAGCGGATTTGAACGTTGCGAAGCAACGGCCCGGAGGGTGGCGGGCAGGACGC
CCGCCATAAACTGCCAGGAATTAATTCCCCAGGCATCAAATAAAACGAAAGGCTCAGTCGAAAGACTGGG
CCTTTCGTTTTATCTGTTGTTTGTCGGTGAACGCTCTCCTGAGTAGGACAAATCCGCCGGGAGCGGATTT
GAACGTTGCGAAGCAACGGCCCGGAGGGTGGCGGGCAGGACGCCCGCCATAAACTGCCAGGAATTAATTC
CCCAGGCATCAAATAAAACGAAAGGCTCAGTCGAAAGACTGGGCCTTTCGTTTTATCTGTTGTTTGTCGG
TGAACGCTCTCCTGAGTAGGACAAATCCGCCGGGAGCGGATTTGAACGTTGCGAAGCAACGGCCCGGAGG
GTGGCGGGCAGGACGCCCGCCATAAACTGCCAGGAATTGGGGATCGGAATTAATTCCCGGTTTAAACCGG
GGATCTCGATCCCGCGAAATTAATACGACTCACTATAGGGGAATTGTGAGCGGATAACAATTCCCCTCTA
GAAATAATTTTGTTTAACTTTAAGAAGGAGATATACATATGGAAGATGTGCTGCGTCCGCTGGAACAGGC
TCTGGAAGACTGCCGTGGTCATACGCGCAAACAAGTGTGTGATGACATTAGCCGTCGCCTGGCACTGCTG
CAGGAACAATGGGCTGGCGGTAAACTGAGTATCCCGGTGAAAAAACGTATGGCACTGCTGGTTCAGGAAC
TGAGTTCCCACCGTTGGGATGCAGCTGATGACATTCATCGCAGCCTGATGGTCGACCACGTGACGGAAGT
TTCTCAGTGGATGGTGGGCGTTAAACGTCTGATCGCCGAAAAACGCAGCCTGTTTTCTGAAGAAGCGGCC
AACTGCATCACGGGAGATGCACTAGTTGCCCTACCCGAGGGCGAGTCGGTACGCATCGCCGACATCGTGC
CGGGTGCGCGGCCCAACAGTGACAACGCCATCGACCTGAAAGTCCTTGACCGGCATGGCAATCCCGTGCT
CGCCGACCGGCTGTTCCACTCCGGCGAGCATCCGGTGTACACGGTGCGTACGGTCGAAGGTCTGCGTGTG
ACGGGCACCGCGAACCACCCGTTGTTGTGTTTGGTCGACGTCGCCGGGGTGCCGACCCTGCTGTGGAAGC
TGATCGACGAAATCAAGCCGGGCGATTACGCGGTGATTCAACGCAGCGCATTCAGCGTCGACTGTGCAGG
TTTTGCCCGCGGAAAACCCGAATTTGCGCCCACAACCTACACAGTCGGCGTCCCTGGACTGGTGCGTTTC
TTGGAAGCACACCACCGAGACCCGGACGCCCAAGCTATCGCCGACGAGCTGACCGACGGGCGGTTCTACT
ACGCGAAAGTCGCCAGTGTCACCGACGCCGGCGTGCAGCCGGTGTATAGCCTTCGTGTCGACACGGCAGA
CCACGCGTTTATCACGAACGGGTTCGTCAGCCACGCTACTGGCCTCACCGGTCTGAACTCAGGCCTCACG
ACAAATCCTGGTGTATCCGCTTGGCAGGTCAACACAGCTTATACTGCGGGACAATTGGTCACATATAACG
GCAAGACGTATAAATGTTTGCAGCCCCACACCTCCTTGGCAGGATGGGAACCATCCAACGTTCCTGCCTT
GTGGCAGCTTCAATGACTGCAGGAAGGGGATCCGGCTGCTAACAAAGCCCGAAAGGAAGCTGAGTTGGCT
GCTGCCACCGCTGAGCAATAACTAGCATAACCCCTTGGGGCCTCTAAACGGGTCTTGAGGGGTTTTTTGC
TGAAAGGAGGAACTATATCCGGAT
