>Addgene plasmid #49820 | hSRAP.TWIN1.a111-215 | addgene partial sequence | sequence record 77396 | T7 5'-TAATACGACTCACTATAGGG-3'
TTTTGTTTAACTTTAAGAAGGAGATATACATATGGAAGATGTGCTGCGTCCGCTGGAACAGGCTCTGGAA
GACTGCCGTGGTCATACGCGCAAACAAGTGTGTGATGACATTAGCCGTCGCCTGGCACTGCTGCAGGAAC
AATGGGCTGGCGGTAAACTGAGTATCCCGGTGAAAAAACGTATGGCACTGCTGGTTCAGGAACTGAGTTC
CCACCGTTGGGATGCAGCTGATGACATTCATCGCAGCCTGATGGTCGACCACGTGACGGAAGTTTCTCAG
TGGATGGTGGGCGTTAAACGTCTGATCGCCGAAAAACGCAGCCTGTTTTCTGAAGAAGCGGCCAACTGCA
TCACGGGAGATGCACTAGTTGCCCTACCCGAGGGCGAGTCGGTACGCATCGCCGACATCGTGCCGGGTGC
GCGGCCCAACAGTGACAACGCCATCGACCTGAAAGTCCTTGACCGGCATGGCAATCCCGTGCTCGCCGAC
CGGCTGTTCCACTCCGGCGAGCATCCGGTGTACACGGTGCGTACGGTCGAAGGTCTGCGTGTGACGGGCA
CCGCGAACCACCCGTTGTTGTGTTTGGTCGACGTCGCCGGGGTGCCGACCCTGCTGTGGAAGCTGATCGA
CGAAATCAAGCCGGGCGATTACGCGGTGATTCAACGCAGCGCATTCAGCGTCGACTGTGCAGGTTTTGCC
CGCGGGAAACCCGAATTTGCGCCCACAACCTACACAGTCGGCGTCCCTGGACTGGTGCGTTTCTTGGAAG
CACACC
